LOCUS       Exported 9628 bp ds-DNA circular SYN 13-MAY-2021
DEFINITION  Level 2 construct.
ACCESSION   .
VERSION     .
KEYWORDS    pUG-310
SOURCE      synthetic DNA construct
  ORGANISM  synthetic DNA construct
REFERENCE   1 (bases 1 to 9628)
  AUTHORS   Kowarschik K, Hoehenwarter W, Marillonnet S, Trujillo M
  TITLE     UbiGate: a synthetic biology toolbox to analyse ubiquitination.
  JOURNAL   New Phytol. 2018 Mar;217(4):1749-1763. doi: 10.1111/nph.14900. Epub
            2017 Nov 30.
  PUBMED    29194629
REFERENCE   2 (bases 1 to 9628)
  AUTHORS   .
  TITLE     Direct Submission
  JOURNAL   Exported May 13, 2021 from SnapGene Server 1.1.58
            http://www.snapgene.com
FEATURES             Location/Qualifiers
     source          1..9628
                     /organism="synthetic DNA construct"
                     /mol_type="other DNA"
     rep_origin      12..467
                     /direction=RIGHT
                     /label=f1 ori
                     /note="f1 bacteriophage origin of replication; arrow
                     indicates direction of (+) strand synthesis"
     primer_bind     complement(99..118)
                     /label=F1ori-R
                     /note="F1 origin, reverse primer"
     primer_bind     309..330
                     /label=F1ori-F
                     /note="F1 origin, forward primer"
     CDS             complement(560..1375)
                     /codon_start=1
                     /gene="aph(3')-Ia"
                     /product="aminoglycoside phosphotransferase"
                     /label=KanR
                     /note="confers resistance to kanamycin in bacteria or G418
                     (Geneticin(R)) in eukaryotes"
                     /translation="MSHIQRETSCSRPRLNSNMDADLYGYKWARDNVGQSGATIYRLYG
                     KPDAPELFLKHGKGSVANDVTDEMVRLNWLTEFMPLPTIKHFIRTPDDAWLLTTAIPGK
                     TAFQVLEEYPDSGENIVDALAVFLRRLHSIPVCNCPFNSDRVFRLAQAQSRMNNGLVDA
                     SDFDDERNGWPVEQVWKEMHKLLPFSPDSVVTHGDFSLDNLIFDEGKLIGCIDVGRVGI
                     ADRYQDLAILWNCLGEFSPSLQKRLFQKYGIDNPDMNKLQFHLMLDEFF"
     primer_bind     1283..1302
                     /label=Kan-R
                     /note="Kanamycin resistance gene, reverse primer"
     primer_bind     1367..1386
                     /label=pENTR-R
                     /note="pENTR vectors, reverse primer"
     rep_origin      1497..2085
                     /direction=RIGHT
                     /label=ori
                     /note="high-copy-number ColE1/pMB1/pBR322/pUC origin of
                     replication"
     primer_bind     1986..2005
                     /label=pBR322ori-F
                     /note="pBR322 origin, forward primer"
     primer_bind     2239..2256
                     /label=L4440
                     /note="L4440 vector, forward primer"
     misc_feature    2271..2413
                     /label=bom
                     /note="basis of mobility region from pBR322"
     primer_bind     complement(2339..2358)
                     /label=pRS-marker
                     /note="pRS vectors, use to sequence yeast selectable
                     marker"
     primer_bind     2499..2521
                     /label=pGEX 3'
                     /note="pGEX vectors, reverse primer"
     CDS             complement(2515..2706)
                     /codon_start=1
                     /gene="rop"
                     /product="Rop protein, which maintains plasmids at low copy
                     number"
                     /label=rop
                     /translation="MTKQEKTALNMARFIRSQTLTLLEKLNELDADEQADICESLHDHA
                     DELYRSCLARFGDDGENL"
     CDS             complement(3515..4597)
                     /codon_start=1
                     /gene="lacI"
                     /product="lac repressor"
                     /label=lacI
                     /note="The lac repressor binds to the lac operator to
                     inhibit transcription in E. coli. This inhibition can be
                     relieved by adding lactose or
                     isopropyl-beta-D-thiogalactopyranoside (IPTG)."
                     /translation="MKPVTLYDVAEYAGVSYQTVSRVVNQASHVSAKTREKVEAAMAEL
                     NYIPNRVAQQLAGKQSLLIGVATSSLALHAPSQIVAAIKSRADQLGASVVVSMVERSGV
                     EACKAAVHNLLAQRVSGLIINYPLDDQDAIAVEAACTNVPALFLDVSDQTPINSIIFSH
                     EDGTRLGVEHLVALGHQQIALLAGPLSSVSARLRLAGWHKYLTRNQIQPIAEREGDWSA
                     MSGFQQTMQMLNEGIVPTAMLVANDQMALGAMRAITESGLRVGADISVVGYDDTEDSSC
                     YIPPLTTIKQDFRLLGQTSVDRLLQLSQGQAVKGNQLLPVSLVKRKTTLAPNTQTASPR
                     ALADSLMQLARQVSRLESGQ"
     primer_bind     4559..4578
                     /label=LacI-R
                     /note="LacI, reverse primer"
     promoter        complement(4598..4675)
                     /gene="lacI"
                     /label=lacI promoter
     primer_bind     4881..4900
                     /label=pBRrevBam
                     /note="pBR322 vectors, tet region, downstream of BamHI,
                     reverse primer"
     primer_bind     4984..5003
                     /label=T7
                     /note="T7 promoter, forward primer"
     promoter        4984..5002
                     /label=T7 promoter
                     /note="promoter for bacteriophage T7 RNA polymerase"
     protein_bind    5003..5027
                     /label=lac operator
                     /bound_moiety="lac repressor encoded by lacI"
                     /note="The lac repressor binds to the lac operator to
                     inhibit transcription in E. coli. This inhibition can be
                     relieved by adding lactose or
                     isopropyl-beta-D-thiogalactopyranoside (IPTG)."
     CDS             5081..5098
                     /codon_start=1
                     /product="6xHis affinity tag"
                     /label=6xHis
                     /translation="HHHHHH"
     CDS             8646..8732
                     /codon_start=1
                     /product="three tandem HA epitope tags"
                     /label=3xHA
                     /translation="YPYDVPDYAGYPYDVPDYAGLYPYDVPDY"
     CDS             8709..8735
                     /codon_start=1
                     /product="HA (human influenza hemagglutinin) epitope tag"
                     /label=HA
                     /translation="YPYDVPDYA"
     CDS             8748..8834
                     /codon_start=1
                     /product="three tandem HA epitope tags"
                     /label=3xHA
                     /translation="YPYDVPDYAGYPYDVPDYAGLYPYDVPDY"
     CDS             8811..8837
                     /codon_start=1
                     /product="HA (human influenza hemagglutinin) epitope tag"
                     /label=HA
                     /translation="YPYDVPDYA"
     primer_bind     complement(9542..9560)
                     /label=T7 Term
                     /note="T7 terminator, reverse primer"
     terminator      9556..9603
                     /label=T7 terminator
                     /note="transcription terminator for bacteriophage T7 RNA
                     polymerase"
ORIGIN
        1 tggcgaatgg gnnnnnnnnn nnnnnnnnnn nnnnnnnnnn nnnnnnnnnn nnnnnnnnnn
       61 nnnnnnnnnn nnnnnnnnnn nnnnnnnnnn nnnnnnnnnn nnnnnnnnnn nnnnnnnnnn
      121 nnnnnnnnnn nnnnncnnnn nnnnnnnnnn nnnnnnnnnn nnnnnnnnnn nnnnnnnnnn
      181 nnnnnnnnnn nnnnnnnnnn nnnnnnnnnn nnnnnnnnnn nnnnnnnann nnnnnnnnnn
      241 nnnnnnnnnn nnnnnnnnnn nnnnnnnnnn nnnnnnncct ttgacgttgg agtccacgtt
      301 ctttnnnnnn nnnnnnnnnn nnnnnnnnnn nnnnnnnnnn naccctatct cggtctattc
      361 ttttgattta taagggattt tgccgatttc ggcctattgg ttaaaaaatg agctgattta
      421 acaaaaattt aacgcgaatt ttaacaaaat attaacgttt acaatttcag gtggcacttt
      481 tcggggaaat gtgcgcggaa cccctatttg tttatttttc taaatacatt caaatatgta
      541 tccgctcatg aattaattct tagaaaaact catcgagcat caaatgaaac tgcaatttat
      601 tcatatcagg attatcaata ccatattttt gaaaaagccg tttctgtaat gaaggagaaa
      661 actcaccgag gcagttccat aggatggcaa gatcctggta tcggtctgcg attccgactc
      721 gtccaacatc aatacaacct attaatttcc cctcgtcaaa aataaggtta tcaagtgaga
      781 aatcaccatg agtgacgact gaatccggtg agaatggcaa aagtttatgc atttctttcc
      841 agacttgttc aacaggccag ccattacgct cgtcatcaaa atcactcgca tcaaccaaac
      901 cgttattcat tcgtgattgc gcctgagcga gtcgaaatac gcgatcgctg ttaaaaggac
      961 aattacaaac aggaatcgaa tgcaaccggc gcaggaacac tgccagcgca tcaacaatat
     1021 tttcacctga atcaggatat tcttctaata cctggaatgc tgttttcccg gggatcgcag
     1081 tggtgagtaa ccatgcatca tcaggagtac ggataaaatg cttgatggtc ggaagaggca
     1141 taaattccgt cagccagttt agtctgacca tctcatctgt aacatcattg gcaacgctac
     1201 ctttgccatg tttcagaaac aactctggcg catcgggctt cccatacaat cgatagattg
     1261 tcgcacctga ttgcccgaca ttatcgcgag cccatttata cccatataaa tcagcatcca
     1321 tgttggaatt taatcgcggc ctagagcaag acgtttcccg ttgaatatgg ctcataacac
     1381 cccttgtatt actgtttatg taagcagaca gttttattgt tcatgaccaa aatcccttaa
     1441 cgtgagtttt cgttccactg agcgtcagac cccgtagaaa agatcaaagg atcttcttga
     1501 gatccttttt ttctgcgcgt aatctgctgc ttgcaaacaa aaaaaccacc gctaccagcg
     1561 gtggtttgtt tgccggatca agagctacca actctttttc cgaaggtaac tggcttcagc
     1621 agagcgcaga taccaaatac tgtccttcta gtgtagccgt agttaggcca ccacttcaag
     1681 aactctgtag caccgcctac atacctcgct ctgctaatcc tgttaccagt ggctgctgcc
     1741 agtggcgata agtcgtgtct taccgggttg gactcaagac gatagttacc ggataaggcg
     1801 cagcggtcgg gctgaacggg gggttcgtgc acacagccca gcttggagcg aacgacctac
     1861 accgaactga gatacctaca gcgtgagcta tgagaaagcg ccacgcttcc cgaagggaga
     1921 aaggcggaca ggtatccggt aagcggcagg gtcggaacag gagagcgcac gagggagctt
     1981 ccagggggaa acgcctggta tctttatagt cctgtcgggt ttcgccacct ctgacttgag
     2041 cgtcgatttt tgtgatgctc gtcagggggg cggagcctat ggaaaaacgc cagcaacgcg
     2101 gcctttttac ggttcctggc cttttgctgg ccttttgctc acatgttctt tcctgcgtta
     2161 tcccctgatt ctgtggataa ccgtattacc gcctttgagt gagctgatac cgctcgccgc
     2221 agccgaacga ccgagcgcag cgagtcagtg agcgaggaag cggaagagcg cctgatgcgg
     2281 tattttctcc ttacgcatct gtgcggtatt tcacaccgca tatatggtgc actctcagta
     2341 caatctgctc tgatgccgca tagttaagcc agtatacact ccgctatcgc tacgtgactg
     2401 ggtcatggct gcgccccgac acccgccaac acccgctgac gcgccctgac gggcttgtct
     2461 gctcccggca tccgcttaca gacaagctgt gaccgactcc gggagctgca tgtgtcagag
     2521 gttttcaccg tcatcaccga aacgcgcgag gcagctgcgg taaagctcat cagcgtggtc
     2581 gtgaagcgat tcacagatgt ctgcctgttc atccgcgtcc agctcgttga gtttctccag
     2641 aagcgttaat gtctggcttc tgataaagcg ggccatgtta agggcggttt tttcctgttt
     2701 ggtcactgat gcctccgtgt aagggggatt tctgttcatg ggggtaatga taccgatgaa
     2761 acgagagagg atgctcacga tacgggttac tgatgatgaa catgcccggt tactggaacg
     2821 ttgtgagggt aaacaactgg cggtatggat gcggcgggac cagagaaaaa tcactcaggg
     2881 tcaatgccag cgcttcgtta atacagatgt aggtgttcca cagggtagcc agcagcatcc
     2941 tgcgatgcag atccggaaca taatggtgca gggcgctgac ttccgcgttt ccagacttta
     3001 cgaaacacgg aaacccaaga ccattcatgt tgttgctcag gtcgcagacg ttttgcagca
     3061 gcagtcgctt cacgttcgct cgcgtatcgg tgattcattc tgctaaccag taaggcaacc
     3121 ccgccagcct agccgggtcc tcaacgacag gagcacgatc atgcgcaccc gtggggccgc
     3181 catgccggcg ataatggcct gcttctcgcc gaaacgtttg gtggcgggac cagtgacgaa
     3241 ggcttgagcg agggcgtgca agattccgaa taccgcaagc gacaggccga tcatcgtcgc
     3301 gctccagcga aagcggtcct cgccgaaaat gacccagagc gctgccggca cctgtcctac
     3361 gagttgcatg ataaagaaca cagtcataag tgcggcgacg atagtcatgc cccgcgccca
     3421 ccggaaggag ctgactgggt tgaaggctct caagggcatc ggtcgagatc ccggtgccta
     3481 atgagtgagc taacttacat taattgcgtt gcgctcactg cccgctttcc agtcgggaaa
     3541 cctgtcgtgc cagctgcatt aatgaatcgg ccaacgcgcg gggagaggcg gtttgcgtat
     3601 tgggcgccag ggtggttttt cttttcacca gtgacacggg caacagctga ttgcccttca
     3661 ccgcctggcc ctgagagagt tgcagcaagc ggtccacgct ggtttgcccc agcaggcgaa
     3721 aatcctgttt gatggtggtt aacggcggga tataacatga gctgtcctcg gtatcgtcgt
     3781 atcccactac cgagatatcc gcaccaacgc gcagcccgga ctcggtaatg gcgcgcattg
     3841 cgcccagcgc catctgatcg ttggcaacca gcatcgcagt gggaacgatg ccctcattca
     3901 gcatttgcat ggtttgttga aaaccggaca tggcactcca gtcgccttcc cgttccgcta
     3961 tcggctgaat ttgattgcga gtgagatatt tatgccagcc agccagacgc agacgcgccg
     4021 agacagaact taatgggccc gctaacagcg cgatttgctg gtgacccaat gcgaccagat
     4081 gctccacgcc cagtcgcgta ccgtcctcat gggagaaaat aatactgttg atgggtgtct
     4141 ggtcagagac atcaagaaat aacgccggaa cattagtgca ggcagcttcc acagcaatgg
     4201 catcctggtc atccagcgga tagttaatga tcagcccact gacgcgttgc gcgagaagat
     4261 tgtgcaccgc cgctttacag gcttcgacgc cgcttcgttc taccatcgac accaccacgc
     4321 tggcacccag ttgatcggcg cgagatttaa tcgccgcgac aatttgcgac ggcgcgtgca
     4381 gggccagact ggaggtggca acgccaatca gcaacgactg tttgcccgcc agttgttgtg
     4441 ccacgcggtt gggaatgtaa ttcagctccg ccatcgccgc ttccactttt tcccgcgttt
     4501 tcgcagaaac gtggctggcc tggttcacca cgcgggaaac ggtctgataa gagacaccgg
     4561 catactctgc gacatcgtat aacgttactg gtttcacatt caccaccctg aattgactct
     4621 cttccgggcg ctatcatgcc ataccgcgaa aggttttgcg ccattcgatg gtgtccggga
     4681 tctcgacgct ctcccttatg cgactcctgc attaggaagc agcccagtag taggttgagg
     4741 ccgttgagca ccgccgccgc aaggaatggt gcatgcaagg agatggcgcc caacagtccc
     4801 ccggccacgg ggcctgccac catacccacg ccgaaacaag cgctcatgag cccgaagtgg
     4861 cgagcccgat cttccccatc ggtgatgtcg gcgatatagg cgccagcaac cgcacctgtg
     4921 gcgccggtga tgccggccac gatgcgtccg gcgtagagga tcgagatctc gatcccgcga
     4981 aattaatacg actcactata ggggaattgt gagcggataa caattcccct ctagaaataa
     5041 ttttgcctta actttaagaa ggagatatac catgggcagc caccaccacc accaccacag
     5101 cggaatgcag atctttgtta agactctcac cggaaagaca atcaccctgg aggtggaaag
     5161 ctccgacacc atcgacaacg ttaaggccaa gatccaggat aaggagggca ttcctccgga
     5221 tcagcagagg cttattttcg ccggcaagca gctagaggat ggccgtacgt tggctgatta
     5281 caatatccag aaggaatcca ccctccactt ggtcctcagg ctccgtggtg gttaagcttg
     5341 caattaactt taagaaggag atatacaatg cttcacaagc gagctagtga agctaacgat
     5401 aagaacgata ataccatcat cggttccgat ttagcatcat ctaagaaacg ccgtatcgat
     5461 ttcactgaat cttcgtctga taagtcatct tcgattttag cttctggtag tagcaggggt
     5521 tttcacggcg atagcgtcgt tcagcaaatc gacatggctt ttggtaattc gaaccgtcag
     5581 gagattgatg aagatctgca cagtcgccag ctcgccgtct atggtcgtga gactatgagg
     5641 cgtctctttg cttccaatgt tctcatctcg gggatgcacg gtcttggtgc cgagattgcc
     5701 aagaatctta tacttgctgg tgtgaagtct gtgaccttgc atgatgaaag agttgtagag
     5761 ctatgggact tatcaagcaa ctttgttttc tcggaggatg atgttggcaa gaatagagca
     5821 gatgcttctg ttcagaagtt acaggatctt aacaatgctg tggttgtctc tagcttgacc
     5881 aaaagcttaa acaaagagga tctttctggc ttccaggttg ttgtattctc tgacataagc
     5941 atggaaagag caatcgaatt tgatgactat tgtcacagcc atcagcctcc tatcgctttt
     6001 gtcaaggctg atgtcagggg tcttttcggc tctgtctttt gtgattttgg gcctgaattt
     6061 gcggttcttg atgttgatgg agaggaaccc catacaggca tcattgcgtc tatctctaat
     6121 gagaaccagg catttatttc ctgtgtcgac gatgagaggc ttgagtttga agatggtgac
     6181 ctagttgttt tctcagaagt tgagggtatg acagaattga atgatgggaa accaaggaag
     6241 ataaaaagta cacggccata ttcattcacc cttgatgagg acactactaa ctatggaaca
     6301 tatgtgaagg gtggtattgt cactcaagtg aaacagccaa agttactgaa tttcaagcca
     6361 ttgagggaag cgcttaagga tccaggggat tttctattta gtgatttctc taagtttgat
     6421 cggcctccac tccttcactt agcattccag gcacttgatc attttaaagc tgaagctggc
     6481 agatttcctg ttgctggctc agaagaggac gctcagaagc ttatatcgat tgccacagcc
     6541 atcaataccg ggcagggtga tttaaaggtg gagaatgttg atcagaagct tctaagacac
     6601 ttttcctttg gagccaaggc tgtcctgaat cctatggctg caatgtttgg cggtattgtt
     6661 ggacaggagg ttgttaaagc ttgctctgga aaatttcatc ctctcttcca gtttttctac
     6721 tttgattcag tggagtcact cccctctgaa cctgtggact cgagtgactt tgcaccaaga
     6781 aacagccggt atgatgccca aatatctgta tttggggcca agttccagaa gaaacttgaa
     6841 gatgctaaag ttttcacagt agggtctggt gctcttggct gtgagttctt gaaaaatttg
     6901 gctctgatgg gggtttcttg tggaagccaa gggaagctga cagtgacaga tgatgatatc
     6961 attgagaaga gtaacctcag tcgtcaattt ctgttccgtg actggaacat tggacaggct
     7021 aaatccacag ttgctgcttc ggctgctgct gttataaatc ctcgcttcaa cattgaggcc
     7081 ctgcaaaacc gtgttggcgc ggagactgag aatgtatttg acgatgcctt ctgggagaac
     7141 ttaactgttg tcgtcaatgc actggataat gttaatgcga ggctctatgt tgattcgagg
     7201 tgcttgtatt tccagaagcc tctccttgag tctggaactc ttggtacaaa gtgcaacaca
     7261 cagtcggtta tcccacatct aactgaaaat tacggtgcct caagggaccc accagagaaa
     7321 caggccccca tgtgtacagt gcattccttc ccgcataaca ttgatcactg tttaacttgg
     7381 gctcgctctg agtttgaggg tctgctggag aaaactcccg ctgaagtgaa tgcatatctt
     7441 tctagcccag ttgagtacac taactcaatg atgagtgctg gtgatgctca ggcgagggac
     7501 acattggaga ggattgttga gtgccttgaa aaggagaagt gtgaaacctt ccaagactgc
     7561 ttaacctggg cacgactgag gtttgaggat tactttgtga accgtgtcaa gcaattgata
     7621 tacacatttc ctgaagatgc tgcgactagt accggagctc cattctggtc tgctccaaaa
     7681 agattccctc gtccactcca gtactcgtcg tccgacccaa gtctccttaa ctttatcaca
     7741 gcgactgcta ttttacgagc agagacattt gggatcccga tacctgagtg gactaagaac
     7801 ccaaaggaag cagcagaagc tgttgacaga gtgatagtcc cagactttga gccaaggcaa
     7861 gatgcaaaga ttgtgactga tgagaaagct accactttaa ccactgcttc ggtggacgac
     7921 gctgcagtca tcgacgatct cattgctaag atcgaccagt gtaggcataa cttgtcgcca
     7981 gacttcagga tgaaacctat tcagttcgaa aaggatgatg atacaaacta tcacatggat
     8041 gtgatagcag gactagccaa catgagggcg agaaattaca gcatccctga agtggacaag
     8101 ctgaaagcaa agttcatagc agggagaatc atcccagcca ttgcgacttc aacagccatg
     8161 gctactgggc tggtctgcct cgagctgtac aaggtccttg atggaggaca taaagtggaa
     8221 gcttacagaa acacatttgc caacctggca cttccactat tctccatggc tgaaccactt
     8281 ccaccaaagg tggtgaagca ccgtgacatg gcttggacag tttgggacag atgggttctc
     8341 aagggaaacc caactcttcg tgaggtgttg cagtggctgg aggacaaagg gcttagcgca
     8401 tacagcatct cttgtggaag ctgtctactg ttcaacagta tgttcacaag gcacaaggag
     8461 aggatggaca agaaggttgt ggatctcgct cgggatgttg cgaaagtcga gttaccgcct
     8521 tatcgcaacc atcttgatgt agtggtggct tgtgaggatg aagatgacaa tgacgtcgat
     8581 attcctctcg tctctatcta cttcaggtga gcttactatt aactttaaga aggagatata
     8641 ccatgtaccc atacgatgtt cctgactatg cgggctatcc ctatgacgtc ccggactatg
     8701 caggattgta tccatatgac gttccagatt acgccactag agctgcttac ccatacgatg
     8761 ttcctgacta tgcgggctat ccctatgacg tcccggacta tgcaggattg tatccatatg
     8821 acgttccaga ttacgcaatg gcgacggtta atgggtacac agggaatact ccggcggcga
     8881 ctacaccggc agccaccgga tcaaagcaat ctgctcctcc gactaagacc gtcgatagcc
     8941 actccgttct aaaaaggctg caatctgaac taatgggatt gatgatggga gctgatccgg
     9001 ggatatctgc gtttccagag gaggacaaca tattttgctg gaaaggaaca attacaggaa
     9061 gcaaagatac tgtgttcgaa ggaactgagt acagactctc actcactttc tctaacgatt
     9121 atccttttaa gtctcccaaa gttaagtttg agacatgctg cttccacccc aatgtggatc
     9181 tctatggcaa tatttgcttg gacattcttc aggataaatg gtcatctgct tatgatgtga
     9241 ggacgatatt actctcaatt caaagccttc tcggagaacc gaacatcagc tcaccattga
     9301 acaatcaagc ggctcagctt tggagcaatc aagaagagta caggaagatg gttgagaagc
     9361 tctacaagcc tttaaacgca tgagctttta cgcttttaag ccagccccga cacccgccaa
     9421 cacccgctga cgcgccctga cgggcttgtc tgctcccggc atccgcttac agacaagctg
     9481 tgaccgggat gagatccggc tgctaacaaa gcccgaaagg aagctgagtt ggctgctgcc
     9541 accgctgagc aataactagc ataacccctt ggggcctcta aacgggtctt gaggggtttt
     9601 ttgctgaaag gaggaactat atccggat
//
