>Addgene plasmid #104739 | pUG-310 | addgene full sequence | sequence record 205503 | Addgene NGS Result
CAGCCAGCCAGACGCAGACGCGCCGAGACAGAACTTAATGGGCCCGCTAACAGCGCGATTTGCTGGTGAC
CCAATGCGACCAGATGCTCCACGCCCAGTCGCGTACCGTCCTCATGGGAGAAAATAATACTGTTGATGGG
TGTCTGGTCAGAGACATCAAGAAATAACGCCGGAACATTAGTGCAGGCAGCTTCCACAGCAATGGCATCC
TGGTCATCCAGCGGATAGTTAATGATCAGCCCACTGACGCGTTGCGCGAGAAGATTGTGCACCGCCGCTT
TACAGGCTTCGACGCCGCTTCGTTCTACCATCGACACCACCACGCTGGCACCCAGTTGATCGGCGCGAGA
TTTAATCGCCGCGACAATTTGCGACGGCGCGTGCAGGGCCAGACTGGAGGTGGCAACGCCAATCAGCAAC
GACTGTTTGCCCGCCAGTTGTTGTGCCACGCGGTTGGGAATGTAATTCAGCTCCGCCATCGCCGCTTCCA
CTTTTTCCCGCGTTTTCGCAGAAACGTGGCTGGCCTGGTTCACCACGCGGGAAACGGTCTGATAAGAGAC
ACCGGCATACTCTGCGACATCGTATAACGTTACTGGTTTCACATTCACCACCCTGAATTGACTCTCTTCC
GGGCGCTATCATGCCATACCGCGAAAGGTTTTGCGCCATTCGATGGTGTCCGGGATCTCGACGCTCTCCC
TTATGCGACTCCTGCATTAGGAAGCAGCCCAGTAGTAGGTTGAGGCCGTTGAGCACCGCCGCCGCAAGGA
ATGGTGCATGCAAGGAGATGGCGCCCAACAGTCCCCCGGCCACGGGGCCTGCCACCATACCCACGCCGAA
ACAAGCGCTCATGAGCCCGAAGTGGCGAGCCCGATCTTCCCCATCGGTGATGTCGGCGATATAGGCGCCA
GCAACCGCACCTGTGGCGCCGGTGATGCCGGCCACGATGCGTCCGGCGTAGAGGATCGAGATCTCGATCC
CGCGAAATTAATACGACTCACTATAGGGGAATTGTGAGCGGATAACAATTCCCCTCTAGAAATAATTTTG
CCTTAACTTTAAGAAGGAGATATACCATGGGCAGCCACCACCACCACCACCACAGCGGAATGCAGATCTT
TGTTAAGACTCTCACCGGAAAGACAATCACCCTAGAGGTGGAAAGCTCCGACACCATCGACAACGTTAAG
GCCAAGATCCAGGATAAGGAGGGCATTCCTCCGGATCAGCAGAGGCTTATTTTCGCCGGCAAGCAGCTAG
AGGATGGCCGTACGTTGGCTGATTACAATATCCAGAAGGAATCCACCCTCCACTTGGTCCTCAGGCTCCG
TGGTGGTTAAGCTTGCAATTAACTTTAAGAAGGAGATATACAATGCTTCACAAGCGAGCTAGTGAAGCTA
ACGATAAGAACGATAATACCATCATCGGTTCCGATTTAGCATCATCTAAGAAACGCCGTATCGATTTCAC
TGAATCTTCGTCTGATAAGTCATCTTCGATTTTAGCTTCTGGTAGTAGCAGGGGTTTTCACGGCGATAGC
GTCGTTCAGCAAATCGACATGGCTTTTGGTAATTCGAACCGTCAGGAGATTGATGAAGATCTGCACAGTC
GCCAGCTCGCCGTCTATGGTCGTGAGACTATGAGGCGTCTCTTTGCTTCCAATGTTCTCATCTCGGGGAT
GCACGGTCTTGGTGCCGAGATTGCCAAGAATCTTATACTTGCTGGTGTGAAGTCTGTGACCTTGCATGAT
GAAAGAGTTGTAGAGCTATGGGACTTATCAAGCAACTTTGTTTTCTCGGAGGATGATGTTGGCAAGAATA
GAGCAGATGCTTCTGTTCAGAAGTTACAGGATCTTAACAATGCTGTGGTTGTCTCTAGCTTGACCAAAAG
CTTAAACAAAGAGGATCTTTCTGGCTTCCAGGTTGTTGTATTCTCTGACATAAGCATGGAAAGAGCAATC
GAATTTGATGACTATTGTCACAGCCATCAGCCTCCTATCGCTTTTGTCAAGGCTGATGTCAGGGGTCTTT
TCGGCTCTGTCTTTTGTGATTTTGGGCCTGAATTTGCGGTTCTTGATGTTGATGGAGAGGAACCCCATAC
AGGCATCATTGCGTCTATCTCTAATGAGAACCAGGCATTTATTTCCTGTGTCGACGATGAGAGGCTTGAG
TTTGAAGATGGTGACCTAGTTGTTTTCTCAGAAGTTGAGGGTATGACAGAATTGAATGATGGGAAACCAA
GGAAGATAAAAAGTACACGGCCATATTCATTCACCCTTGATGAGGACACTACTAACTATGGAACATATGT
GAAGGGTGGTATTGTCACTCAAGTGAAACAGCCAAAGTTACTGAATTTCAAGCCATTGAGGGAAGCGCTT
AAGGATCCAGGGGATTTTCTATTTAGTGATTTCTCTAAGTTTGATCGGCCTCCACTCCTTCACTTAGCAT
TCCAGGCACTTGATCATTTTAAAGCTGAAGCTGGCAGATTTCCTGTTGCTGGCTCAGAAGAGGACGCTCA
GAAGCTTATATCGATTGCCACAGCCATCAATACCGGGCAGGGTGATTTAAAGGTGGAGAATGTTGATCAG
AAGCTTCTAAGACACTTTTCCTTTGGAGCCAAGGCTGTCCTGAATCCTATGGCTGCAATGTTTGGCGGTA
TTGTTGGACAGGAGGTTGTTAAAGCTTGCTCTGGAAAATTTCATCCTCTCTTCCAGTTTTTCTACTTTGA
TTCAGTGGAGTCACTCCCCTCTGAACCTGTGGACTCGAGTGACTTTGCACCAAGAAACAGCCGGTATGAT
GCCCAAATATCTGTATTTGGGGCCAAGTTCCAGAAGAAACTTGAAGATGCTAAAGTTTTCACAGTAGGGT
CTGGTGCTCTTGGCTGTGAGTTCTTGAAAAATTTGGCTCTGATGGGGGTTTCTTGTGGAAGCCAAGGGAA
GCTGACAGTGACAGATGATGATATCATTGAGAAGAGTAACCTCAGTCGTCAATTTCTGTTCCGTGACTGG
AACATTGGACAGGCTAAATCCACAGTTGCTGCTTCGGCTGCTGCTGTTATAAATCCTCGCTTCAACATTG
AGGCCCTGCAAAACCGTGTTGGCGCGGAGACTGAGAATGTATTTGACGATGCCTTCTGGGAGAACTTAAC
TGTTGTCGTCAATGCACTGGATAATGTTAATGCGAGGCTCTATGTTGATTCGAGGTGCTTGTATTTCCAG
AAGCCTCTCCTTGAGTCTGGAACTCTTGGTACAAAGTGCAACACACAGTCGGTTATCCCACATCTAACTG
AAAATTACGGTGCCTCAAGGGACCCACCAGAGAAACAGGCCCCCATGTGTACAGTGCATTCCTTCCCGCA
TAACATTGATCACTGTTTAACTTGGGCTCGCTCTGAGTTTGAGGGTCTGCTGGAGAAAACTCCCGCTGAA
GTGAATGCATATCTTTCTAGCCCAGTTGAGTACACTAACTCAATGATGAGTGCTGGTGATGCTCAGGCGA
GGGACACATTGGAGAGGATTGTTGAGTGCCTTGAAAAGGAGAAGTGTGAAACCTTCCAAGACTGCTTAAC
CTGGGCACGACTGAGGTTTGAGGATTACTTTGTGAACCGTGTCAAGCAATTGATATACACATTTCCTGAA
GATGCTGCGACTAGTACCGGAGCTCCATTCTGGTCTGCTCCAAAAAGATTCCCTCGTCCACTCCAGTACT
CGTCGTCCGACCCAAGTCTCCTTAACTTTATCACAGCGACTGCTATTTTACGAGCAGAGACATTTGGGAT
CCCGATACCTGAGTGGACTAAGAACCCAAAGGAAGCAGCAGAAGCTGTTGACAGAGTGATAGTCCCAGAC
TTTGAGCCAAGGCAAGATGCAAAGATTGTGACTGATGAGAAAGCTACCACTTTAACCACTGCTTCGGTGG
ACGACGCTGCAGTCATCGACGATCTCATTGCTAAGATCGACCAGTGTAGGCATAACTTGTCGCCAGACTT
CAGGATGAAACCTATTCAGTTCGAAAAGGATGATGATACAAACTATCACATGGATGTGATAGCAGGACTA
GCCAACATGAGGGCGAGAAATTACAGCATCCCTGAAGTGGACAAGCTGAAAGCAAAGTTCATAGCAGGGA
GAATCATCCCAGCCATTGCGACTTCAACAGCCATGGCTACTGGGCTGGTCTGCCTCGAGCTGTACAAGGT
CCTTGATGGAGGACATAAAGTGGAAGCTTACAGAAACACATTTGCCAACCTGGCACTTCCACTATTCTCC
ATGGCTGAACCACTTCCACCAAAGGTGGTGAAGCACCGTGACATGGCTTGGACAGTTTGGGACAGATGGG
TTCTCAAGGGAAACCCAACTCTTCGTGAGGTGTTGCAGTGGCTGGAGGACAAAGGGCTTAGCGCATACAG
CATCTCTTGTGGAAGCTGTCTACTGTTCAACAGTATGTTCACAAGGCACAAGGAGAGGATGGACAAGAAG
GTTGTGGATCTCGCTCGGGATGTTGCGAAAGTCGAGTTACCGCCTTATCGCAACCATCTTGATGTAGTGG
TGGCTTGTGAGGATGAAGATGACAATGACGTCGATATTCCTCTCGTCTCTATCTACTTCAGGTGAGCTTA
CTATTAACTTTAAGAAGGAGATATACCATGTACCCATACGATGTTCCTGACTATGCGGGCTATCCCTATG
ACGTCCCGGACTATGCAGGATTGTATCCATATGACGTTCCAGATTACGCCACTAGAGCTGCTTACCCATA
CGATGTTCCTGACTATGCGGGCTATCCCTATGACGTCCCGGACTATGCAGGATTGTATCCATATGACGTT
CCAGATTACGCAATGGCGACGGTTAATGGGTACACAGGGAATACTCCGGCGGCGACTACACCGGCAGCCA
CCGGATCAAAGCAATCTGCTCCTCCGACTAAGACCGTCGATAGCCACTCCGTTCTAAAAAGGCTGCAATC
TGAACTAATGGGATTGATGATGGGAGCTGATCCGGGGATATCTGCGTTTCCAGAGGAGGACAACATATTT
TGCTGGAAAGGAACAATTACAGGAAGCAAAGATACTGTGTTCGAAGGAACTGAGTACAGACTCTCACTCA
CTTTCTCTAACGATTATCCTTTTAAGTCTCCCAAAGTTAAGTTTGAGACATGCTGCTTCCACCCCAATGT
GGATCTCTATGGCAATATTTGCTTGGACATTCTTCAGGATAAATGGTCATCTGCTTATGATGTGAGGACG
ATATTACTCTCAATTCAAAGCCTTCTCGGAGAACCGAACATCAGCTCACCATTGAACAATCAAGCGGCTC
AGCTTTGGAGCAATCAAGAAGAGTACAGGAAGATGGTTGAGAAGCTCTACAAGCCTTTAAACGCATGAGC
TTTTACGCTTTTAAGCCAGCCCCGACACCCGCCAACACCCGCTGACGCGCCCTGACGGGCTTGTCTGCTC
CCGGCATCCGCTTACAGACAAGCTGTGACCGGGATGAGATCCGGCTGCTAACAAAGCCCGAAAGGAAGCT
GAGTTGGCTGCTGCCACCGCTGAGCAATAACTAGCATAACCCCTTGGGGCCTCTAAACGGGTCTTGAGGG
GTTTTTTGCTGAAAGGAGGAACTATATCCGGATTGGCGAATGGG
[124 nt withheld, positions 5645-5768]
C
[91 nt withheld, positions 5770-5860]
A
[49 nt withheld, positions 5862-5910]
CCTTTGACGTTGGAGTCCACGTTCTTT
[37 nt withheld, positions 5938-5974]
ACCCTATCTCGGTCTATTCTTTTGATTTATAAGGGATTTTGCCGATTTCGGCCTATTGGTTAAAAAATGA
GCTGATTTAACAAAAATTTAACGCGAATTTTAACAAAATATTAACGCTTACAATTTAGGTGGCACTTTTC
GGGGAAATGTGCGCGGAACCCCTATTTGTTTATTTTTCTAAATACATTCAAATATGTATCCGCTCATGAA
TTAATTCTTAGAAAAACTCATCGAGCATCAAATGAAACTGCAATTTATTCATATCAGGATTATCAATACC
ATATTTTTGAAAAAGCCGTTTCTGTAATGAAGGAGAAAACTCACCGAGGCAGTTCCATAGGATGGCAAGA
TCCTGGTATCGGTCTGCGATTCCGACTCGTCCAACATCAATACAACCTATTAATTTCCCCTCGTCAAAAA
TAAGGTTATCAAGTGAGAAATCACCATGAGTGACGACTGAATCCGGTGAGAATGGCAAAAGTTTATGCAT
TTCTTTCCAGACTTGTTCAACAGGCCAGCCATTACGCTCGTCATCAAAATCACTCGCATCAACCAAACCG
TTATTCATTCGTGATTGCGCCTGAGCGAGTCGAAATACGCGATCGCTGTTAAAAGGACAATTACAAACAG
GAATCGAATGCAACCGGCGCAGGAACACTGCCAGCGCATCAACAATATTTTCACCTGAATCAGGATATTC
TTCTAATACCTGGAATGCTGTTTTCCCGGGGATCGCAGTGGTGAGTAACCATGCATCATCAGGAGTACGG
ATAAAATGCTTGATGGTCGGAAGAGGCATAAATTCCGTCAGCCAGTTTAGTCTGACCATCTCATCTGTAA
CATCATTGGCAACGCTACCTTTGCCATGTTTCAGAAACAACTCTGGCGCATCGGGCTTCCCATACAATCG
ATAGATTGTCGCACCTGATTGCCCGACATTATCGCGAGCCCATTTATACCCATATAAATCAGCATCCATG
TTGGAATTTAATCGCGGCCTAGAGCAAGACGTTTCCCGTTGAATATGGCTCATAACACCCCTTGTATTAC
TGTTTATGTAAGCAGACAGTTTTATTGTTCATGACCAAAATCCCTTAACGTGAGTTTTCGTTCCACTGAG
CGTCAGACCCCGTAGAAAAGATCAAAGGATCTTCTTGAGATCCTTTTTTTCTGCGCGTAATCTGCTGCTT
GCAAACAAAAAAACCACCGCTACCAGCGGTGGTTTGTTTGCCGGATCAAGAGCTACCAACTCTTTTTCCG
AAGGTAACTGGCTTCAGCAGAGCGCAGATACCAAATACTGTCCTTCTAGTGTAGCCGTAGTTAGGCCACC
ACTTCAAGAACTCTGTAGCACCGCCTACATACCTCGCTCTGCTAATCCTGTTACCAGTGGCTGCTGCCAG
TGGCGATAAGTCGTGTCTTACCGGGTTGGACTCAAGACGATAGTTACCGGATAAGGCGCAGCGGTCGGGC
TGAACGGGGGGTTCGTGCACACAGCCCAGCTTGGAGCGAACGACCTACACCGAACTGAGATACCTACAGC
GTGAGCTATGAGAAAGCGCCACGCTTCCCGAAGGGAGAAAGGCGGACAGGTATCCGGTAAGCGGCAGGGT
CGGAACAGGAGAGCGCACGAGGGAGCTTCCAGGGGGAAACGCCTGGTATCTTTATAGTCCTGTCGGGTTT
CGCCACCTCTGACTTGAGCGTCGATTTTTGTGATGCTCGTCAGGGGGGCGGAGCCTATGGAAAAACGCCA
GCAACGCGGCCTTTTTACGGTTCCTGGCCTTTTGCTGGCCTTTTGCTCACATGTTCTTTCCTGCGTTATC
CCCTGATTCTGTGGATAACCGTATTACCGCCTTTGAGTGAGCTGATACCGCTCGCCGCAGCCGAACGACC
GAGCGCAGCGAGTCAGTGAGCGAGGAAGCGGAAGAGCGCCTGATGCGGTATTTTCTCCTTACGCATCTGT
GCGGTATTTCACACCGCAATGGTGCACTCTCAGTACAATCTGCTCTGATGCCGCATAGTTAAGCCAGTAT
ACACTCCGCTATCGCTACGTGACTGGGTCATGGCTGCGCCCCGACACCCGCCAACACCCGCTGACGCGCC
CTGACGGGCTTGTCTGCTCCCGGCATCCGCTTACAGACAAGCTGTGACCGACTCCGGGAGCTGCATGTGT
CAGAGGTTTTCACCGTCATCACCGAAACGCGCGAGGCAGCTGCGGTAAAGCTCATCAGCGTGGTCGTGAA
GCGATTCACAGATGTCTGCCTGTTCATCCGCGTCCAGCTCGTTGAGTTTCTCCAGAAGCGTTAATGTCTG
GCTTCTGATAAAGCGGGCCATGTTAAGGGCGGTTTTTTCCTGTTTGGTCACTGATGCCTCCGTGTAAGGG
GGATTTCTGTTCATGGGGGTAATGATACCGATGAAACGAGAGAGGATGCTCACGATACGGGTTACTGATG
ATGAACATGCCCGGTTACTGGAACGTTGTGAGGGTAAACAACTGGCGGTATGGATGCGGCGGGACCAGAG
AAAAATCACTCAGGGTCAATGCCAGCGCTTCGTTAATACAGATGTAGGTGTTCCACAGGGTAGCCAGCAG
CATCCTGCGATGCAGATCCGGAACATAATGGTGCAGGGCGCTGACTTCCGCGTTTCCAGACTTTACGAAA
CACGGAAACCCAAGACCATTCATGTTGTTGCTCAGGTCGCAGACGTTTTGCAGCAGCAGTCGCTTCACGT
TCGCTCGCGTATCGGTGATTCATTCTGCTAACCAGTAAGGCAACCCCGCCAGCCTAGCCGGGTCCTCAAC
GACAGGAGCACGATCATGCGCACCCGTGGGGCCGCCATGCCGGCGATAATGGCCTGCTTCTCGCCGAAAC
GTTTGGTGGCGGGACCAGTGACGAAGGCTTGAGCGAGGGCGTGCAAGATTCCGAATACCGCAAGCGACAG
GCCGATCATCGTCGCGCTCCAGCGAAAGCGGTCCTCGCCGAAAATGACCCAGAGCGCTGCCGGCACCTGT
CCTACGAGTTGCATGATAAAGAACACAGTCATAAGTGCGGCGACGATAGTCATGCCCCGCGCCCACCGGA
AGGAGCTGACTGGGTTGAAGGCTCTCAAGGGCATCGGTCGAGATCCCGGTGCCTAATGAGTGAGCTAACT
TACATTAATTGCGTTGCGCTCACTGCCCGCTTTCCAGTCGGGAAACCTGTCGTGCCAGCTGCATTAATGA
ATCGGCCAACGCGCGGGGAGAGGCGGTTTGCGTATTGGGCGCCAGGGTGGTTTTTCTTTTCACCAGTGAC
ACGGGCAACAGCTGATTGCCCTTCACCGCCTGGCCCTGAGAGAGTTGCAGCAAGCGGTCCACGCTGGTTT
GCCCCAGCAGGCGAAAATCCTGTTTGATGGTGGTTAACGGCGGGATATAACATGAGCTGTCCTCGGTATC
GTCGTATCCCACTACCGAGATATCCGCACCAACGCGCAGCCCGGACTCGGTAATGGCGCGCATTGCGCCC
AGCGCCATCTGATCGTTGGCAACCAGCATCGCAGTGGGAACGATGCCCTCATTCAGCATTTGCATGGTTT
GTTGAAAACCGGACATGGCACTCCAGTCGCCTTCCCGTTCCGCTATCGGCTGAATTTGATTGCGAGTGAG
ATATTTATGC
Features (pLannotate 1.2.2; 25 found; start..end, strand, type, name):
    603..680     -  promoter       lacI promoter: lacI
    688..967     -  CDS            TcR (fragment): tetracycline efflux protein; tet; confers resistance to tetracycline
    989..1007    +  promoter       T7 promoter: promoter for bacteriophage T7 RNA polymerase
   1008..1032    +  protein_bind   lac operator: The lac repressor binds to the lac operator to inhibit transcription in E. coli. This inhibition can be relieved by adding lactose or isopropyl-β-D-thiogalactopyranoside (IPTG). lac repressor encoded by lacI
   1053..1070    +  RBS            RBS (fragment): efficient ribosome binding site from bacteriophage T7 gene 10 (Olins and Rangwala, 1989)
   1085..1103    +  CDS            9xHis (fragment): 9xHis affinity tag
   1110..1337    +  CDS            UBIQ_AVESA: Experimental evidence at protein level: Swiss-Prot protein existence level 1. Ubiquitin exists either covalently attached to another protein, or free (unanchored). When covalently bound, it is conjugated to target proteins via an isopeptide bond either as a monomer (monoubiquitin), a polymer linked via different Lys residues of the ubiquitin (polyubiquitin chains) or a linear polymer linked via the initiator Met of the ubiquitin (linear polyubiquitin chains). Polyubiquitin chains, when attached to a target protein, have different functions depending on the Lys residue of the ubiquitin that is
   1349..1366    +  RBS            RBS (fragment): efficient ribosome binding site from bacteriophage T7 gene 10 (Olins and Rangwala, 1989)
   1373..4612    +  CDS            UBA1: UBE11_ARATH - Also known as MOS5. Experimental evidence at protein level: Swiss-Prot protein existence level 1. Activates ubiquitin by first adenylating its C-terminal glycine residue with ATP, and thereafter linking this residue to the side chain of a cysteine residue in E1, yielding a ubiquitin-E1 thioester and free AMP. From Arabidopsis thaliana (Mouse-ear cress).
   4624..4641    +  RBS            RBS (fragment): efficient ribosome binding site from bacteriophage T7 gene 10 (Olins and Rangwala, 1989)
   4651..4739    +  CDS            3xHA (fragment): three tandem HA epitope tags
   4753..4841    +  CDS            3xHA (fragment): three tandem HA epitope tags
   4843..5385    +  CDS            UBC19: UBC19_ARATH - Experimental evidence at protein level: Swiss-Prot protein existence level 1. Accepts the ubiquitin from the E1 complex and catalyzes its covalent attachment to other proteins. Part of the anaphase-promoting complex (APC). May have a key function during cell cycle and be involved in cyclin B1 degradation. From Arabidopsis thaliana (Mouse-ear cress).
   5504..5553    +  CDS            SET1 (fragment): solubility-enhancement tag derived from T7 phage gene 10B
   5561..5608    +  terminator     T7 terminator: transcription terminator for bacteriophage T7 RNA polymerase
   5645..6073    +  rep_origin     f1 ori (sequence partly withheld): f1 bacteriophage origin of replication; arrow indicates direction of (+) strand synthesis
   6126..6183    +  promoter       AmpR promoter (fragment): bla
   6192..7007    -  CDS            KanR: aminoglycoside phosphotransferase; aph(3')-Ia; confers resistance to kanamycin in bacteria or G418 (Geneticin®) in eukaryotes
   7129..7717    +  rep_origin     ori: high-copy-number ColE1/pMB1/pBR322/pUC origin of replication
   7903..8042    -  misc_feature   bom: basis of mobility region from pBR322
   8144..8335    -  CDS            rop: Rop protein, which maintains plasmids at low copy number; rop
   8352..8732    +  CDS            YPB1_ECOLX: Protein predicted: Swiss-Prot protein existence level 4. From Escherichia coli.
   8804..9095    -  CDS            TcR (fragment): tetracycline efflux protein; tet; confers resistance to tetracycline
   9110..9131    -  protein_bind   CAP binding site: CAP binding activates transcription in the presence of cAMP. E. coli catabolite activator protein
   9144..602     -  CDS            lacI (across the origin): lac repressor; lacI; The lac repressor binds to the lac operator to inhibit transcription in E. coli. This inhibition can be relieved by adding lactose or isopropyl-β-D-thiogalactopyranoside (IPTG).
