[The description below was written by a language model from this plasmid's Addgene catalogue record, the feature table of its GenBank file and pLannotate feature annotations shown in this document.]
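Description:
pUG-310 is a bacterial expression plasmid from the UbiGate toolbox, catalogued as a "Level 2 construct". It was assembled in the pET-28GG backbone through BpiI sites that were destroyed during cloning, which is consistent with Golden Gate-style assembly. The backbone carries a ColE1/pBR322-type origin with the bom region and the rop gene, so the plasmid is maintained at low copy number. It also has an f1 origin and the aph(3')-Ia kanamycin resistance gene for selection in E. coli. A lacI gene with its own promoter supplies lac repressor.

The roughly 4.4 kb insert is a polycistronic unit encoding Arabidopsis thaliana ubiquitination components. It is transcribed from a single T7 promoter controlled by a lac operator and ends at a T7 terminator, so expression requires a host supplying T7 RNA polymerase and can be induced with IPTG. The sequence-based annotation shows three open reading frames in series, each preceded by its own T7 gene 10-type ribosome binding site. The first is ubiquitin with an N-terminal His tag, the second is the E1 ubiquitin-activating enzyme UBA1, and the third is the E2 conjugating enzyme UBC19, which carries two tandem 3xHA epitope blocks at its N terminus. The insert name ends in "EL3", an element the record does not explain. No E3 ligase or substrate coding sequence is annotated.

Co-expressing tagged ubiquitin, E1 and E2 from one plasmid supplies the upstream part of the ubiquitination cascade in E. coli, in line with the toolbox's stated aim of analysing ubiquitination. The His and HA tags allow purification or detection of ubiquitin and the E2. The two sequence records differ by a few bases in length and in their start coordinates, but they describe the same architecture.
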