Addgene plasmid #104739: pUG-310
Purpose: Level 2 construct
Depositing lab: Marco Trujillo. Depositing organization: Leibniz Institute of Plant Biochemistry (IPB). Publication: UbiGate: a synthetic biology toolbox to analyse ubiquitination. Kowarschik K, Hoehenwarter W, Marillonnet S, Trujillo M. New Phytol. 2018 Mar;217(4):1749-1763. doi: 10.1111/nph.14900. Epub 2017 Nov 30. PubMed 29194629.
Backbone
  Vector backbone: pET-28GG
  Backbone size w/o insert (bp): 5190
  Vector type: Bacterial Expression
Growth in bacteria
  Bacterial resistance: Kanamycin, 50 μg/mL
  Growth temperature: 37°C
  Growth strain: DH5alpha
  Copy number: Low Copy
Gene/Insert
  Gene/Insert name: HIS-Ubq_UBA1_HA-UBC19_EL3 (alt name: AT4G05320,AT2G30110,AT3G20060)
  Species: A. thaliana (mustard weed)
  Insert size (bp): 4438
  Promoter: T7
  Tag / fusion protein: HIS-Ubq, HA-E2 (N terminal on insert)
  Cloning method: Restriction Enzyme; 5′ cloning site BpiI (destroyed during cloning); 3′ cloning site BpiI (destroyed during cloning)
  Sequencing primers: 5′ T7; 3′ T7 Terminal
Terms and licenses: Academic/Nonprofit Terms; Industry Terms: Not Available to Industry
How to cite: pUG-310 was a gift from Marco Trujillo (Addgene plasmid # 104739 ; http://n2t.net/addgene:104739 ; RRID:Addgene_104739)
